>Addgene plasmid #224836 | pUBC(k)-AT1G77730-mKOk | addgene full sequence | sequence record 447323 | Addgene NGS Result
TACCCGACGAGTCAGTAATAAACGGCGTCAAAGTGGTTGCAGCCGGCACACACGAGTCGTGTTTATCAAC
TCAAAGCACAAATACTTTTCCTCAACCTAAAAATAAGGCAATTAGCCAAAAACAACTTTGCGTGTAAACA
ACGCTCAATACACGTGTCATTTTATTATTAGCTATTGCTTCACCGCCTTAGCTTTCTCGTGACCTAGTCG
TCCTCGTCTTTTCTTCTTCTTCTTCTATAAAACAATACCCAAAGAGCTCTTCTTCTTCACAATTCAGATT
TCAATTTCTCAAAATCTTAAAAACTTTCTCTCAATTCTCTCTACCGTGATCAAGGTAAATTTCTGTGTTC
CTTATTCTCTCAAAATCTTCGATTTTGTTTTCGTTCGATCCCAATTTCGTATATGTTCTTTGGTTTAGAT
TCTGTTAATCTTAGATCGAAGACGATTTTCTGGGTTTGATCGTTAGATATCATCTTAATTCTCGATTAGG
GTTTCATAGATATCATCCGATTTGTTCAAATAATTTGAGTTTTGTCGAATAATTACTCTTCGATTTGTGA
TTTCTATCTAGATCTGGTGTTAGTTTCTAGTTTGTGCGATCGAATTTGTAGATTAATCTGAGTTTTTCTG
ATTAACACTCGAGTGCGGGATCCTCTAGAGGGCCCATCACAAGTTTGTACAAAAAAGCAGGCTTCACCAT
GTCTTCTCCACTCGCCGCAAAATCAAACCTAACCACGACTCGATCGGCTTCGTTAAACATTCCACATTCG
ACACGTACCAATCACAACCACGATCTCCGGTATAGTCTTTCCGCTGGTCCTCGTACGAACGAAGATCGAC
CAGCTTCTGGGAACGGCGTCGCCGGAATCCTCTATAAATGGGTAAACTACGGCCAAGGATGGAAACGACG
GTGGTTCGTACTCCAGGACGGTGTTTTGTCGTATTATAGAATCCATGGTCCCGATAAAATATCTCTCTCC
GTTGAGATGGATCGGAGATCTAAACTGATCGGCGGCGAATCTTTACGGTTTATTTGCCGACATAGCAAAC
GCGGTGATGTTCATAGCCCCGGGAAACCTCTCGGCCAAATTCACCTCAAGGTTTCATCGATTGGACAAAG
CATATCAGATGGCAAGAGATTCACTGTATTCACGGGCACGAAGAGTCTGCATTTACGAGCAGCAACGAGC
GAGGATCGTGCCTCTTGGATCGAAGCATTGAAAGCTGTTAAAGAAACGTTTCCAAGAATGTCAAACGAAG
AACTAATGGCATCGACGACTAATGTCTCAGTCTCGACCGATAAGCTAAGGCAGAGATTAATGGAAGAAGA
GGTAGATGAGACAATCATCAAAGATTGCGAAGACATAATGAAGAACAATTTCTTAGCATTGCATGATGAG
GTTATGTCTCTAAAACGGTACCAATATCATCTTATAGATTCTCTCAAGAACGTCAGTAACTCACCTATAA
GACCCAGTAACCAAAGTTTTTCACACCCAGCTTTCTTGTACAAAGTGGTGATGGGACGTCCGCGGAGATC
TACGCGTGTCGACTCGAGATATCCAACTAGTATGGTGAGCGTTATCAAGCCTGAGATGAAGATGAGGTAC
TACATGGACGGAAGCGTGAACGGACACGAGTTCACTATTGAAGGCGAAGGTACTGGAAGGCCTTACGAGG
GACATCAAGAGATGACTCTCAGAGTGACCATGGCTGAAGGTGGACCTATGCCTTTCGCTTTCGATCTCGT
GTCTCACGTGTTCTGCTACGGACACAGAGTGTTCACTAAGTACCCTGAAGAGATCCCGGACTACTTCAAG
CAAGCTTTCCCTGAGGGACTCTCTTGGGAGAGATCTTTGGAATTCGAGGACGGTGGATCCGCTTCTGTGT
CTGCTCATATCTCTCTCAGGGGCAACACCTTCTACCACAAGAGCAAGTTTACCGGGGTGAACTTCCCTGC
TGATGGACCGATCATGCAGAACCAGTCTGTTGATTGGGAGCCGTCTACTGAGAAGATCACCGCTTCTGAT
GGTGTGCTCAAGGGTGATGTGACCATGTACCTTAAGCTCGAAGGTGGTGGAAACCACAAGTGCCAGTTCA
AGACTACCTACAAGGCCGCCAAAGAAATCCTCGAGATGCCTGGTGATCACTACATCGGACATAGGCTCGT
GAGAAAGACCGAGGGAAACATCACTGAGCAGGTTGAGGATGCTGTGGCTCATTCTCAATTGTTATAAGCG
GCCATGCTAGAGTCCGCAAAAATCACCAGTCTCTCTCTACAAATCTATCTCTCTCTATTTTTCTCCAGAA
TAATGTGTGAGTAGTTCCCAGATAAGGGAATTAGGGTTCTTATAGGGTTTCGCTCATGTGTTGAGCATAT
AAGAAACCCTTAGTATGTATTTGTATTTGTAAAATACTTCTATCAATAAAATTTCTAATTCCTAAAACCA
AAATCCAGTGACCTGCAGGCATGCAAGCTAGCTTACTAGTGATGCATATTCTATAGTGTCACCTAAATCT
GCGGCCGCACTAGTGATATCCCGCGGCCATGGCGGCCGGGAGCATGCGACGTCGGGCCCAATTCGCCCTA
TAGTGAGTCGTATTACAATTCACTGGCCGTCGTTTTACAACGTCGTGACTGGGAAAACCCTGGCGTTACC
CAACTTAATCGCCTTGCAGCACATCCCCCTTTCGCCAGCTGGCGTAATAGCGAAGAGGCCCGCACCGATC
GCCCTTCCCAACAGTTGCGCAGCCTGAATGGCGAATGGAAATTGTAAGCGTTAATGGGTTTCTGGAGTTT
AATGAGCTAAGCACATACGTCAGAAACCATTATTGCGCGTTCAAAAGTCGCCTAAGGTCACTATCAGCTA
GCAAATATTTCTTGTCAAAAATGCTCCACTGACGTTCCATAAATTCCCCTCGGTATCCAATTAGAGTCTC
ATATTCACTCTCAATCCAAATAATCTGCAATGGCAATTACCTTATCCGCAACTTCTTTACCTATTTCCGC
CCGGATCCGGGCAGGTTCTCCGGCCGCTTGGGTGGAGAGGCTATTCGGCTATGACTGGGCACAACAGACA
ATCGGCTGCTCTGATGCCGCCGTGTTCCGGCTGTCAGCGCAGGGGCGCCCGGTTCTTTTTGTCAAGACCG
ACCTGTCCGGTGCCCTGAATGAACTGCAGGACGAGGCAGCGCGGCTATCGTGGCTGGCCACGACGGGCGT
TCCTTGCGCAGCTGTGCTCGACGTTGTCACTGAAGCGGGAAGGGACTGGCTGCTATTGGGCGAAGTGCCG
GGGCAGGATCTCCTGTCATCTCACCTTGCTCCTGCCGAGAAAGTATCCATCATGGCTGATGCAATGCGGC
GGCTGCATACGCTTGATCCGGCTACCTGCCCATTCGACCACCAAGCGAAACATCGCATCGAGCGAGCACG
TACTCGGATGGAAGCCGGTCTTGTCGATCAGGATGATCTGGACGAAGAGCATCAGGGGCTCGCGCCAGCC
GAACTGTTCGCCAGGCTCAAGGCGCGCATGCCCGACGGCGAGGATCTCGTCGTGACCCATGGCGATGCCT
GCTTGCCGAATATCATGGTGGAAAATGGCCGCTTTTCTGGATTCATCGACTGTGGCCGGCTGGGTGTGGC
GGACCGCTATCAGGACATAGCGTTGGCTACCCGTGATATTGCTGAAGAGCTTGGCGGCGAATGGGCTGAC
CGCTTCCTCGTGCTTTACGGTATCGCCGCTCCCGATTCGCAGCGCATCGCCTTCTATCGCCTTCTTGACG
AGTTCTTCTGAGCGGGACTCTGGGGTTCGAAATGACCGACCAAGCGACGCCCAACCTGCCATCACGAGAT
TTCGATTCCACCGCCGCCTTCTATGAAAGGTTGGGCTTCGGAATCGTTTTCCGGGACGCCGGCTGGATGA
TCCTCCAGCGCGGGGATCTCATGCTGGAGTTCTTCGCCCACCCCGATCCAACACTTACGTTTGCAACGTC
CAAGAGCAAATAGACCACGAACGCCGGAAGGTTGCCGCAGCGTGTGGATTGCGTCTCAATTCTCTCTTGC
AGGAATGCAATGATGAATATGATACTGACTATGAAACTTTGAGGGAATACTGCCTAGCACCGTCACCTCA
TAACGTGCATCATGCATGCCCTGACAACATGGAACATCGCTATTTTTCTGAAGAATTATGCTCGTTGGAG
GATGTCGCGGCAATTGCAGCTATTGCCAAAATCGAAATACCCCTCACGCATGCATTCATCAATATTATTC
ATGCGGGGAAAGGCAAGATTAATCCAACTGGCAAATCATCCAGCGTGATTGGTAACTTCAGTTCCAGCGA
CTTGATTCGTTTTGGTGCTACCCACGTTTTCAATAAGGACGAGATGGTGGAGTAAAGAAGGAGTGCGTCG
AAGCAGATCGTTCAAACATTTGGCAATAAAGTTTCTTAAGATTGAATCCTGTTGCCGGTCTTGCGATGAT
TATCATATAATTTCTGTTGAATTACGTTAAGCATGTAATAATTAACATGTAATGCATGACGTTATTTATG
AGATGGGTTTTTATGATTAGAGTCCCGCAATTATACATTTAATACGCGATAGAAAACAAAATATAGCGCG
CAAACTAGGATAAATTATCGCGCGCGGTGTCATCTATGTTACTAGATCGACCGGCATGCAAGCTGATAAT
TCAATTCGGCGTTAATTCAGTACATTAAAAACGTCCGCAATGTGTTATTAAGTTGTCTAAGCGTCAATTT
GTTTACACCACAATATATCCTGCCACCAGCCAGCCAACAGCTCCCCGACCGGCAGCTCGGCACAAAATCA
CCACTCGATACAGGCAGCCCATCAGTCCGGGACGGCGTCAGCGGGAGAGCCGTTGTAAGGCGGCAGACTT
TGCTCATGTTACCGATGCTATTCGGAAGAACGGCAACTAAGCTGCCGGGTTTGAAACACGGATGATCTCG
CGGAGGGTAGCATGTTGATTGTAACGATGACAGAGCGTTGCTGCCTGTGATCAATTCGGGCACGAACCCA
GTGGACATAAGCCTGTTCGGTTCGTAAGCTGTAATGCAAGTAGCGTATGCGCTCACGCAACTGGTCCAGA
ACCTTGACCGAACGCAGCGGTGGTAACGGCGCAGTGGCGGTTTTCATGGCTTGTTATGACTGTTTTTTTG
GGGTACAGTCTATGCCTCGGGCATCCAAGCAGCAAGCGCGTTACGCCGTGGGTCGATGTTTGATGTTATG
GAGCAGCAACGATGTTACGCAGCAGGGCAGTCGCCCTAAAACAAAGTTAAACATCATGGGGGAAGCGGTG
ATCGCCGAAGTATCGACTCAACTATCAGAGGTAGTTGGCGTCATCGAGCGCCATCTCGAACCGACGTTGC
TGGCCGTACATTTGTACGGCTCCGCAGTGGATGGCGGCCTGAAGCCACACAGTGATATTGATTTGCTGGT
TACGGTGACCGTAAGGCTTGATGAAACAACGCGGCGAGCTTTGATCAACGACCTTTTGGAAACTTCGGCT
TCCCCTGGAGAGAGCGAGATTCTCCGCGCTGTAGAAGTCACCATTGTTGTGCACGACGACATCATTCCGT
GGCGTTATCCAGCTAAGCGCGAACTGCAATTTGGAGAATGGCAGCGCAATGACATTCTTGCAGGTATCTT
CGAGCCAGCCACGATCGACATTGATCTGGCTATCTTGCTGACAAAAGCAAGAGAACATAGCGTTGCCTTG
GTAGGTCCAGCGGCGGAGGAACTCTTTGATCCGGTTCCTGAACAGGATCTATTTGAGGCGCTAAATGAAA
CCTTAACGCTATGGAACTCGCCGCCCGACTGGGCTGGCGATGAGCGAAATGTAGTGCTTACGTTGTCCCG
CATTTGGTACAGCGCAGTAACCGGCAAAATCGCGCCGAAGGATGTCGCTGCCGACTGGGCAATGGAGCGC
CTGCCGGCCCAGTATCAGCCCGTCATACTTGAAGCTAGACAGGCTTATCTTGGACAAGAAGAAGATCGCT
TGGCCTCGCGCGCAGATCAGTTGGAAGAATTTGTCCACTACGTGAAAGGCGAGATCACCAAGGTAGTCGG
CAAATAATGTCTAGCTAGAAATTCGTTCAAGCCGACGCCGCTTCGCGGCGCGGCTTAACTCAAGCGTTAG
ATGCACTAAGCACATAATTGCTCACAGCCAAACTATCAGGTCAAGTCTGCTTTTATTATTTTTAAGCGTG
CATAATAAGCCCTACACAAATTGGGAGATATATCATGCATGACCAAAATCCCTTAACGTGAGTTTTCGTT
CCACTGAGCGTCAGACCCCGTAGAAAAGATCAAAGGATCTTCTTGAGATCCTTTTTTTCTGCGCGTAATC
TGCTGCTTGCAAACAAAAAAACCACCGCTACCAGCGGTGGTTTGTTTGCCGGATCAAGAGCTACCAACTC
TTTTTCCGAAGGTAACTGGCTTCAGCAGAGCGCAGATACCAAATACTGTCCTTCTAGTGTAGCCGTAGTT
AGGCCACCACTTCAAGAACTCTGTAGCACCGCCTACATACCTCGCTCTGCTAATCCTGTTACCAGTGGCT
GCTGCCAGTGGCGATAAGTCGTGTCTTACCGGGTTGGACTCAAGACGATAGTTACCGGATAAGGCGCAGC
GGTCGGGCTGAACGGGGGGTTCGTGCACACAGCCCAGCTTGGAGCGAACGACCTACACCGAACTGAGATA
CCTACAGCGTGAGCTATGAGAAAGCGCCACGCTTCCCGAAGGGAGAAAGGCGGACAGGTATCCGGTAAGC
GGCAGGGTCGGAACAGGAGAGCGCACGAGGGAGCTTCCAGGGGGAAACGCCTGGTATCTTTATAGTCCTG
TCGGGTTTCGCCACCTCTGACTTGAGCGTCGATTTTTGTGATGCTCGTCAGGGGGGCGGAGCCTATGGAA
AAACGCCAGCAACGCGGCCTTTTTACGGTTCCTGGCCTTTTGCTGGCCTTTTGCTCACATGTTCTTTCCT
GCGTTATCCCCTGATTCTGTGGATAACCGTATTACCGCCTTTGAGTGAGCTGATACCGCTCGCCGCAGCC
GAACGACCGAGCGCAGCGAGTCAGTGAGCGAGGAAGCGGAAGAGCGCCTGATGCGGTATTTTCTCCTTAC
GCATCTGTGCGGTATTTCACACCGCATATGGTGCACTCTCAGTACAATCTGCTCTGATGCCGCATAGTTA
AGCCAGTATACACTCCGCTATCGCTACGTGACTGGGTCATGGCTGCGCCCCGACACCCGCCAACACCCGC
TGACGCGCCCTGACGGGCTTGTCTGCTCCCGGCATCCGCTTACAGACAAGCTGTGACCGTCTCCGGGAGC
TGCATGTGTCAGAGGTTTTCACCGTCATCACCGAAACGCGCGAGGCAGGGTGCCTTGATGTGGGCGCCGG
CGGTCGAGTGGCGACGGCGCGGCTTGTCCGCGCCCTGGTAGATTGCCTGGCCGTAGGCCAGCCATTTTTG
AGCGGCCAGCGGCCGCGATAGGCCGACGCGAAGCGGCGGGGCGTAGGGAGCGCAGCGACCGAAGGGTAGG
CGCTTTTTGCAGCTCTTCGGCTGTGCGCTGGCCAGACAGTTATGCACAGGCCAGGCGGGTTTTAAGAGTT
TTAATAAGTTTTAAAGAGTTTTAGGCGGAAAAATCGCCTTTTTTCTCTTTTATATCAGTCACTTACATGT
GTGACCGGTTCCCAATGTACGGCTTTGGGTTCCCAATGTACGGGTTCCGGTTCCCAATGTACGGCTTTGG
GTTCCCAATGTACGTGCTATCCACAGGAAAGAGACCTTTTCGACCTTTTTCCCCTGCTAGGGCAATTTGC
CCTAGCATCTGCTCCGTACATTAGGAACCGGCGGATGCTTCGCCCTCGATCAGGTTGCGGTAGCGCATGA
CTAGGATCGGGCCAGCCTGCCCCGCCTCCTCCTTCAAATCGTACTCCGGCAGGTCATTTGACCCGATCAG
CTTGCGCACGGTGAAACAGAACTTCTTGAACTCTCCGGCGCTGCCACTGCGTTCGTAGATCGTCTTGAAC
AACCATCTGGCTTCTGCCTTGCCTGCGGCGCGGCGTGCCAGGCGGTAGAGAAAACGGCCGATGCCGGGAT
CGATCAAAAAGTAATCGGGGTGAACCGTCAGCACGTCCGGGTTCTTGCCTTCTGTGATCTCGCGGTACAT
CCAATCAGCTAGCTCGATCTCGATGTACTCCGGCCGCCCGGTTTCGCTCTTTACGATCTTGTAGCGGCTA
ATCAAGGCTTCACCCTCGGATACCGTCACCAGGCGGCCGTTCTTGGCCTTCTTCGTACGCTGCATGGCAA
CGTGCGTGGTGTTTAACCGAATGCAGGTTTCTACCAGGTCGTCTTTCTGCTTTCCGCCATCGGCTCGCCG
GCAGAACTTGAGTACGTCCGCAACGTGTGGACGGAACACGCGGCCGGGCTTGTCTCCCTTCCCTTCCCGG
TATCGGTTCATGGATTCGGTTAGATGGGAAACCGCCATCAGTACCAGGTCGTAATCCCACACACTGGCCA
TGCCGGCCGGCCCTGCGGAAACCTCTACGTGCCCGTCTGGAAGCTCGTAGCGGATCACCTCGCCAGCTCG
TCGGTCACGCTTCGACAGACGGAAAACGGCCACGTCCATGATGCTGCGACTATCGCGGGTGCCCACGTCA
TAGAGCATCGGAACGAAAAAATCTGGTTGCTCGTCGCCCTTGGGCGGCTTCCTAATCGACGGCGCACCGG
CTGCCGGCGGTTGCCGGGATTCTTTGCGGATTCGATCAGCGGCCGCTTGCCACGATTCACCGGGGCGTGC
TTCTGCCTCGATGCGTTGCCGCTGGGCGGCCTGCGCGGCCTTCAACTTCTCCACCAGGTCATCACCCAGC
GCCGCGCCGATTTGTACCGGGCCGGATGGTTTGCGACCGCTCACGCCGATTCCTCGGGCTTGGGGGTTCC
AGTGCCATTGCAGGGCCGGCAGACAACCCAGCCGCTTACGCCTGGCCAACCGCCCGTTCCTCCACACATG
GGGCATTCCACGGCGTCGGTGCCTGGTTGTTCTTGATTTTCCATGCCGCCTCCTTTAGCCGCTAAAATTC
ATCTACTCATTTATTCATTTGCTCATTTACTCTGGTAGCTGCGCGATGTATTCAGATAGCAGCTCGGTAA
TGGTCTTGCCTTGGCGTACCGCGTACATCTTCAGCTTGGTGTGATCCTCCGCCGGCAACTGAAAGTTGAC
CCGCTTCATGGCTGGCGTGTCTGCCAGGCTGGCCAACGTTGCAGCCTTGCTGCTGCGTGCGCTCGGACGG
CCGGCACTTAGCGTGTTTGTGCTTTTGCTCATTTTCTCTTTACCTCATTAACTCAAATGAGTTTTGATTT
AATTTCAGCGGCCAGCGCCTGGACCTCGCGGGCAGCGTCGCCCTCGGGTTCTGATTCAAGAACGGTTGTG
CCGGCGGCGGCAGTGCCTGGGTAGCTCACGCGCTGCGTGATACGGGACTCAAGAATGGGCAGCTCGTACC
CGGCCAGCGCCTCGGCAACCTCACCGCCGATGCGCGTGCCTTTGATCGCCCGCGACACGACAAAGGCCGC
TTGTAGCCTTCCATCCGTGACCTCAATGCGCTGCTTAACCAGCTCCACCAGGTCGGCGGTGGCCCATATG
TCGTAAGGGCTTGGCTGCACCGGAATCAGCACGAAGTCGGCTGCCTTGATCGCGGACACAGCCAAGTCCG
CCGCCTGGGGCGCTCCGTCGATCACTACGAAGTCGCGCCGGCCGATGGCCTTCACGTCGCGGTCAATCGT
CGGGCGGTCGATGCCGACAACGGTTAGCGGTTGATCTTCCCGCACGGCCGCCCAATCGCGGGCACTGCCC
TGGGGATCGGAATCGACTAACAGAACATCGGCCCCGGCGAGTTGCAGGGCGCGGGCTAGATGGGTTGCGA
TGGTCGTCTTGCCTGACCCGCCTTTCTGGTTAAGTACAGCGATAACCTTCATGCGTTCCCCTTGCGTATT
TGTTTATTTACTCATCGCATCATATACGCAGCGACCGCATGACGCAAGCTGTTTTACTCAAATACACATC
ACCTTTTTAGACGGCGGCGCTCGGTTTCTTCAGCGGCCAAGCTGGCCGGCCAGGCCGCCAGCTTGGCATC
AGACAAACCGGCCAGGATTTCATGCAGCCGCACGGTTGAGACGTGCGCGGGCGGCTCGAACACGTACCCG
GCCGCGATCATCTCCGCCTCGATCTCTTCGGTAATGAAAAACGGTTCGTCCTGGCCGTCCTGGTGCGGTT
TCATGCTTGTTCCTCTTGGCGTTCATTCTCGGCGGCCGCCAGGGCGTCGGCCTCGGTCAATGCGTCCTCA
CGGAAGGCACCGCGCCGCCTGGCCTCGGTGGGCGTCACTTCCTCGCTGCGCTCAAGTGCGCGGTACAGGG
TCGAGCGATGCACGCCAAGCAGTGCAGCCGCCTCTTTCACGGTGCGGCCTTCCTGGTCGATCAGCTCGCG
GGCGTGCGCGATCTGTGCCGGGGTGAGGGTAGGGCGGGGGCCAAACTTCACGCCTCGGGCCTTGGCGGCC
TCGCGCCCGCTCCGGGTGCGGTCGATGATTAGGGAACGCTCGAACTCGGCAATGCCGGCGAACACGGTCA
ACACCATGCGGCCGGCCGGCGTGGTGGTGTCGGCCCACGGCTCTGCCAGGCTACGCAGGCCCGCGCCGGC
CTCCTGGATGCGCTCGGCAATGTCCAGTAGGTCGCGGGTGCTGCGGGCCAGGCGGTCTAGCCTGGTCACT
GTCACAACGTCGCCAGGGCGTAGGTGGTCAAGCATCCTGGCCAGCTCCGGGCGGTCGCGCCTGGTGCCGG
TGATCTTCTCGGAAAACAGCTTGGTGCAGCCGGCCGCGTGCAGTTCGGCCCGTTGGTTGGTCAAGTCCTG
GTCGTCGGTGCTGACGCGGGCATAGCCCAGCAGGCCAGCGGCGGCGCTCTTGTTCATGGCGTAATGTCTC
CGGTTCTAGTCGCAAGTATTCTACTTTATGCGACTAAAACACGCGACAAGAAAACGCCAGGAAAAGGGCA
GGGCGGCAGCCTGTCGCGTAACTTAGGACTTGTGCGACATGTCGTTTTCAGAAGACGGCTGCACTGAACG
TCAGAAGCCGACTGCACTATAGCAGCGGAGGGGTTGGATCAAAGTACTTTAAAGTACTTTAAAGTACTTT
AAAGTACTTTGATCCCGAGGGGAACCCTGTGGTTGGCATGCACATACAAATGGACGAACGGATAAACCTT
TTCACGCCCTTTTAAATATCCGATTATTCTAATAAACGCTCTTTTCTCTTAGGTTTACCCGCCAATATAT
CCTGTCAAACACTGATAGTTTAAACTGAAGGCGGGAAACGACAATCTGATCCAAGCTCAAGCTGCTCTAG
CCAATACGCAAACCGCCTCTCCCCGCGCGTTGGCCGATTCATTAATGCAGCTGGCACGACAGGTTTCCCG
ACTGGAAAGCGGGCAGTGAGCGCAACGCAATTAATGTGAGTTAGCTCACTCATTAGGCACCCCAGGCTTT
ACACTTTATGCTTCCGGCTCGTATGTTGTGTGGAATTGTGAGCGGATAACAATTTCACACAGGAAACAGC
TATGACATGATTACGAATTCGAGCTCGG
Features (pLannotate 1.2.2; 31 found; start..end, strand, type, name):
    669..693     +  protein_bind   attB1: mutant version of attB; recombination site for the Gateway® BP reaction BP Clonase™
    714..1448    +  CDS            ORP1A (fragment): ORP1A_ARATH - Experimental evidence at transcript level: Swiss-Prot protein existence level 2. May be involved in the transport of sterols. From Arabidopsis thaliana (Mouse-ear cress).
   1495..1519    -  protein_bind   attB2: mutant version of attB; recombination site for the Gateway® BP reaction BP Clonase™
   1572..2225    +  CDS            mKO&kappa;: mKO&kappa; is a basic (constitutively fluorescent) orange fluorescent protein published in 2008, derived from Verrillofungia concinna. It has low acid sensitivity.
   2300..2459    +  polyA_signal   CaMV poly(A) signal (fragment): cauliflower mosaic virus polyadenylation signal
   2460..2479    +  misc_feature   MCS (fragment): pUC18/19 multiple cloning site
   2500..2518    -  promoter       SP6 promoter: promoter for bacteriophage SP6 RNA polymerase
   2587..2605    -  promoter       T7 promoter: promoter for bacteriophage T7 RNA polymerase
   2608..2765    +  CDS            lacZα (fragment): LacZα fragment of β-galactosidase; lacZ fragment
   2786..2969    +  promoter       NOS promoter: nopaline synthase promoter NOS promoter
   2970..3791    +  CDS            KanR: fusion between an N-terminal peptide of nopaline synthase and Tn5 aminoglycoside phosphotransferase; nos-nptII; confers resistance to kanamycin
   3812..3970    +  CDS            ble (fragment): BLE_KLEPN - Experimental evidence at protein level: Swiss-Prot protein existence level 1. Binding protein with a strong affinity to the bleomycin family of antibiotics. Binds to CL990; an antimitotic-antibiotic compound. From Klebsiella pneumoniae.
   3967..4392    +  CDS            nos (fragment): DHNO_AGRT7 - Protein inferred from homology: Swiss-Prot protein existence level 3. From Agrobacterium tumefaciens (strain T37).
   4416..4668    +  terminator     NOS terminator: nopaline synthase terminator and poly(A) signal
   4761..4785    -  misc_feature   LB T-DNA repeat: left border repeat from nopaline C58 T-DNA
   5044..5067    +  promoter       Pc promoter (fragment): intI1 (promoter lies within the coding sequence); class 1 integron promoter
   5243..5299    +  CDS            GmR (fragment): gentamycin acetyltransferase; aacC1; confers resistance to gentamycin
   5310..6097    +  CDS            SmR (fragment): aminoglycoside adenylyltransferase (Murphy, 1985); aadA; confers resistance to spectinomycin and streptomycin
   6343..6931    +  rep_origin     ori: high-copy-number ColE1/pMB1/pBR322/pUC origin of replication
   7117..7257    -  misc_feature   bom: basis of mobility region from pBR322
   7359..7398    -  CDS            rop (fragment): Rop protein, which maintains plasmids at low copy number; rop
   7601..7795    -  rep_origin     pVS1 oriV: origin of replication for the Pseudomonas plasmid pVS1 (Heeb et al., 2000)
   7861..8934    -  CDS            pVS1 RepA: replication protein from the Pseudomonas plasmid pVS1 (Heeb et al., 2000)
   9363..9992    -  CDS            pVS1 StaA: stability protein from the Pseudomonas plasmid pVS1 (Heeb et al., 2000)
  10552..10953   -  CDS            Y4CG_SINFN (fragment): Protein inferred from homology: Swiss-Prot protein existence level 3. From Sinorhizobium fredii (strain NBRC 101917 / NGR234).
  11323..11347   -  misc_feature   RB T-DNA repeat: right border repeat from nopaline C58 T-DNA
  11411..11499   +  CDS            lacI (fragment): lac repressor; lacI; The lac repressor binds to the lac operator to inhibit transcription in E. coli. This inhibition can be relieved by adding lactose or isopropyl-β-D-thiogalactopyranoside (IPTG).
  11512..11533   +  protein_bind   CAP binding site: CAP binding activates transcription in the presence of cAMP. E. coli catabolite activator protein
  11548..11578   +  promoter       lac promoter: promoter for the E. coli lac operon
  11582..11604   +  protein_bind   lac operator (fragment): The lac repressor binds to the lac operator to inhibit transcription in E. coli. This inhibition can be relieved by adding lactose or isopropyl-β-D-thiogalactopyranoside (IPTG). lac repressor encoded by lacI
  11635..6       +  misc_feature   MCS (fragment) (across the origin): pUC18/19 multiple cloning site
