[The description below was written by a language model from this plasmid's Addgene catalogue record and pLannotate feature annotations shown in this document.]
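Description:
pUBC(k)-AT1G77730-mKOk is a plant expression binary vector of about 11.6 kb, made by Gateway recombination of the Arabidopsis thaliana AT1G77730.1 coding sequence into the pUBC(k)-DEST-mKOk destination backbone. It carries nopaline-type left and right T-DNA border repeats, so the region between them can be transferred into plant cells by Agrobacterium. The backbone outside the borders has a high-copy ColE1/pUC-type origin with a bom site for propagation in E. coli. It also has the pVS1 oriV with RepA and StaA for replication and stable maintenance in Agrobacterium. Bacterial selection is by spectinomycin through an aadA (SmR) gene.

Within the T-DNA, the insert lies between attB1 and attB2 sites. The annotation software matches it to a fragment of the Arabidopsis oxysterol-binding-protein-related protein ORP1A, but this is a homology-based label rather than a catalogue statement. Downstream of attB2 is the orange fluorescent protein mKOκ, positioned to give a C-terminal fusion, followed by a CaMV polyadenylation signal. The feature table annotates no promoter in the roughly 660 nt upstream of attB1. The "pUBC" name suggests a ubiquitin-type plant promoter, but the record does not state this explicitly. A separate cassette, with the NOS promoter driving a nos-nptII kanamycin resistance gene and ending in the NOS terminator, provides selection of transformed plant tissue. Residual lac, lacZα, SP6 and T7 elements are remnants of the cloning backbone.

The stated purpose is expression of mKOκ-tagged AT1G77730.1 in plants. That use fits fluorescence-based localisation of the protein, and the associated study concerns lipid metabolism and contact-site homologs at the chloroplast envelope–thylakoid interface.
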