Addgene plasmid #224836: pUBC(k)-AT1G77730-mKOk
Purpose: Plasmid for expression of AT1G77730.1 coding sequence tagged with mKOk in plants
Depositing lab: Rebecca Roston. Depositing organization: University of Nebraska at Lincoln. Publication: Lipid Metabolism and Contact Site Homologs Are Enriched at the Chloroplast Envelope-Thylakoid Interface. LaBrant EW, Smith CN, Torres-Gerena AD, Ishimwe J, Huang F, Tullis A, Litterer L, Modi B, Naldrett MJ, Altartouri B, Roston RL. bioRxiv 2025.06.20.660776; doi: https://doi.org/10.1101/2025.06.20.660776.
Backbone
  Vector backbone: pUBC(k)-DEST-mKOk
  Vector type: Plant Expression
Growth in bacteria
  Bacterial resistance: Spectinomycin, 50 μg/mL
  Growth temperature: 37°C
  Growth strain: DH5alpha
  Copy number: High Copy
Gene/Insert
  Gene/Insert name: AT1G77730.1
  Species: A. thaliana (mustard weed)
  Entrez Gene: AT1G77730 (a.k.a. AT1G77730, T32E8.6, T32E8_6)
  Cloning method: Gateway Cloning
Terms and licenses: Academic/Nonprofit Terms; Industry Terms: Not Available to Industry
Depositor comments: Please visit https://doi.org/10.1101/2025.06.20.660776 for bioRxiv preprint.
How to cite: pUBC(k)-AT1G77730-mKOk was a gift from Rebecca Roston (Addgene plasmid # 224836 ; http://n2t.net/addgene:224836 ; RRID:Addgene_224836)
